>Addgene plasmid #135916 | pSPL3-ABCC8-2 | addgene full sequence | sequence record 269935 | Addgene NGS Result
GCCTCTCCCCGCGCGTTGGCCGATTCATTAATGCAGCTGTGGAATGTGTGTCAGTTAGGGTGTGGAAAGT
CCCCAGGCTCCCCAGCAGGCAGAAGTATGCAAAGCATGCATCTCAATTAGTCAGCAACCAGGTGTGGAAA
GTCCCCAGGCTCCCCAGCAGGCAGAAGTATGCAAAGCATGCATCTCAATTAGTCAGCAACCATAGTCCCG
CCCCTAACTCCGCCCATCCCGCCCCTAACTCCGCCCAGTTCCGCCCATTCTCCGCCCCATGGCTGACTAA
TTTTTTTTATTTATGCAGAGGCCGAGGCCGCCTCGGCCTCTGAGCTATTCCAGAAGTAGTGAGGAGGCTT
TTTTGGAGGCCTAGGCTTTTGCAAAAAGCTTGGACTGTGTTTACTTGCAATCCCCCAAAACAGACAGAAT
GGTGCATCTGTCCAGTGAGGAGAAGTCTGCGGTCACTGCCCTGTGGGGCAAGGTGAATGTGGAAGAAGTT
GGTGGTGAGGCCCTGGGCAGGCTGCTGGTTGTCTACCCATGGACCCAGAGGTTCTTCGAGTCCTTTGGGG
ACCTGTCCTCTGCAAATGCTGTTATGAACAATCCTAAGGTGAAGGCTCATGGCAAGAAGGTGCTGGCTGC
CTTCAGTGAGGGTCTGAGTCACCTGGACAACCTCAAAGGCACCTTTGCTAAGCTGAGTGAACTGCACTGT
GACAAGCTGCACGCTCTAGAGTCGACCCAGCAGTAAGTAATACATGTAATGCAACCTATACAAATAGCAA
TAGTAGCATTAGTAGTAGCAATAATAATAGCAATAGTTGTGTGGTCCATAGTAATCATAGAATATAGGAA
AATATTAAGACAAAGAAAAATAGACAGGTTAATTGATAGACTAATAGAAAGAGCAGAAGACAGTGGCAAT
GAGAGTGAAGGAGAAATATCAGCACTTGTGGAGATGGGGGTGGAGATGGGGCACCATGCTCCTTGGGATG
TTGATGATCTGTAGTGCTACAGAAAAATTGTGGGTCACAGTCTATTATGGGGTAGGGATCACCAGAATTC
TGGAGCTCGAGGGGGAGGTACCAGCATAGGACCAGGCTGAATGAGTTGGACGTTTAGTTTGTGTGTACCA
GCCTTGGGGATCCTCATGTGTAGGTGTCACCCTCACCATGGACCCAATGCCCAAGCACCTTTCTGGGGTT
CATGCACCCTCTTCCTCCTCCAAGTGGGCAGGCATCCTGCCTCTGACTGTCTCTCCCTGCAGGATGGGGA
AGTCAGAGCTCCAAGGTGCACATCCACCACAGCACATGGCTTCATTTCCCTGGGCACAACCTGCGGTGGA
TCCTGACCTTCATGCTGCTCTTCGTCCTGGTGTGTGAGATTGCAGAGGGCATCCTGTCTGATGGGTGAGT
GACTGTCTGAGGACTCAGGAAAGTGAATCTGCTCCAGGGTACTTCCTGAAAGGCCCAAGGAGATCCTAGC
TCACCTATATTCCACAAGCCCATGTCTTTTGTTACTACATCCAGCAGCTCAGTGTCTTCTATGTGCCAAC
CTCTCTGAGCTGGGCACTGGACGCAAGTGAGTCCCAGGCCCTGCCATCAGTCCAGGAGAGCAGAGGGAAC
ACGGACCTGCATGCCAAGTCCCAGTGAAATAATGCTAGAGCCTATTAGAATGCCACAACTCCAGTGAAAA
ATGTCTGGCCTCTTCTACAACCTGCCGGAGTTACCTTGCTAGCAAATTAAGAGAACAATTTGGAAATAAT
AAAACAATAATCTTTAAGCAATCCTCAGGAGGGGACCCAGAAATTGTAACGCACAGTTTTAATTGTGGAG
GGGAATTTTTCTACTGTAATTCAACACAACTGTTTAATAGTACTTGGTTTAATAGTACTTGGAGTACTGA
AGGGTCAAATAACACTGAAGGAAGTGACACAATCACACTCCCATGCAGAATAAAACAATTTATAAACATG
TGGCAGGAAGTAGGAAAAGCAATGTATGCCCCTCCCATCAGCGGACAAATTAGATGTTCATCAAATATTA
CAGGGCTGCTATTAACAAGAGATGGTGGTAATAACAACAATGGGTCCGAGATCTTCAGACCTGGAGGAGG
AGATATGAGGGACAATTGGAGAAGTGAATTATATAAATATAAAGTAGTAAAAATTGAACCATTAGGAGTA
GCACCCACCAAGGCAAAGAGAAGAGTGGTGCAGAGAGAAAAAAGAGCAGTGGGAATAGGAGCTTTGTTCC
TTGGGTTCTTGGGAGCAGCAGGAAGCACTATGGGCGCAGCGTCAATGACGCTGACGGTACAGGCCAGACA
ATTATTGTCTGGTATAGTGCAGCAGCAGAACAATTTGCTGAGGGCTATTGAGGCGCAACAGCATCTGTTG
CAACTCACAGTCTGGGGCATCAAGCAGCTCCAGGCAAGAATCCTGGCTGTGGAAAGATACCTAAAGGATC
AACAGCTCCTGGGGATTTGGGGTTGCTCTGGAAAACTCATTTGCACCACTGCTGTGCCTTGGAATGCTAG
TTGGAGTAATAAATCTCTGGAACAGATTTGGAATCACACGACCTGGATGGAGTGGGACAGAGAAATTAAC
AATTACACAAGCTTAATACACTCCTTAATTGAAGAATCGCAAAACCAGCAAGAAAAGAATGAACAAGAAT
TATTGGAATTAGATAAATGGGCAAGTTTGTGGAATTGGTTTAACATAACAAATTGGCTGTGGTATATAAA
ATTATTCATAATGATAGTAGGAGGCTTGGTAGGTTTAAGAATAGTTTTTGCTGTACTTTCTGTAGTGAAT
AGAGTTAGGCAGGGATATTCACCATTATCGTTTCAGACCTGGAGATCTCCCGAGGGGACCCGACAGGCCC
GAAGGAATAGAAGAAGAAGGTGGAGAGAGAGACAGAGACAGATCCATTCGACCAATTCACTCCTCAGGTG
CAGGCTGCCTATCAGAAGGTGGTGGCTGGTGTGGCCAATGCCCTGGCTCACAAATACCACTGAGATCCAG
ACATGATAAGATACATTGATGAGTTTGGACAAACCACAACTAGAATGCAGTGAAAAAAATGCTTTATTTG
TGAAATTTGTGATGCTATTGCTTTATTTGTAACCATTATAAGCTGCAATAAACAAGTTAACAACAACAAT
TGCATTCATTTTATGTTTCAGGTTCAGGGGGAGGTGTGGGAGGTTTTTTAAAGCAAGTAAAACCTCTACA
AATGTGGTATGGCTGATTATGATCCCCAGGAAGCTCCTCTGTGTCCTCATAAACCCTAACCTCCTCTACT
TGAGAGGACATTCCAATCATAGGCTGCCCATCCACCCTCTGTGTCCTCCTGTTAATTAGGTCACTTAACA
AAAAGGAAATTGGGTAGGGGTTTTTCACAGACCGCTTTCTAAGGGTAATTTTAAAATATCTGGGAAGTCC
CTTCCACTGCTGTGTTCCAGAAGTGTTGGTAAACAGCCCACAAATGTCAACAGCAGAAACATACAAGCTG
TCAGCTTTGCACAAGGGCCCAACACCCTGCTCATCAAGAAGCACTGTGGTTGCTGTGTTAGTAATGTGCA
AAACAGGAGGCACATTTTCCCCACCTGTGTAGGTTCCAAAATATCTAGTGTTTTCATTTTTACTTGGATC
AGGAACCCAGCACTCCACTGGATAAGCATTATCCTTATCCAAAACAGCCTTGTGGTCAGTGTTCATCTGC
TGACTGTCAACTGTAGCATTTTTTGGGGTTACAGTTTGAGCAGGATATTTGGTCCTGTAGTTTGCTAACA
CACCCCAGGTGGCACTTTTCGGGGAAATGTGCGCGGAACCCCTATTTGTTTATTTTTCTAAATACATTCA
AATATGTATCCGCTCATGAGACAATAACCCTGATAAATGCTTCAATAATATTGAAAAAGGAAGAGTATGA
GTATTCAACATTTCCGTGTCGCCCTTATTCCCTTTTTTGCGGCATTTTGCCTTCCTGTTTTTGCTCACCC
AGAAACGCTGGTGAAAGTAAAAGATGCTGAAGATCAGTTGGGTGCACGAGTGGGTTACATCGAACTGGAT
CTCAACAGCGGTAAGATCCTTGAGAGTTTTCGCCCCGAAGAACGTTTTCCAATGATGAGCACTTTTAAAG
TTCTGCTATGTGGCGCGGTATTATCCCGTATTGACGCCGGGCAAGAGCAACTCGGTCGCCGCATACACTA
TTCTCAGAATGACTTGGTTGAGTACTCACCAGTCACAGAAAAGCATCTTACGGATGGCATGACAGTAAGA
GAATTATGCAGTGCTGCCATAACCATGAGTGATAACACTGCGGCCAACTTACTTCTGACAACGATCGGAG
GACCGAAGGAGCTAACCGCTTTTTTGCACAACATGGGGGATCATGTAACTCGCCTTGATCGTTGGGAACC
GGAGCTGAATGAAGCCATACCAAACGACGAGCGTGACACCACGATGCCTGTAGCAATGGCAACAACGTTG
CGCAAACTATTAACTGGCGAACTACTTACTCTAGCTTCCCGGCAACAATTAATAGACTGGATGGAGGCGG
ATAAAGTTGCAGGACCACTTCTGCGCTCGGCCCTTCCGGCTGGCTGGTTTATTGCTGATAAATCTGGAGC
CGGTGAGCGTGGGTCTCGCGGTATCATTGCAGCACTGGGGCCAGATGGTAAGCCCTCCCGTATCGTAGTT
ATCTACACGACGGGGAGTCAGGCAACTATGGATGAACGAAATAGACAGATCGCTGAGATAGGTGCCTCAC
TGATTAAGCATTGGTAACTGTCAGACCAAGTTTACTCATATATACTTTAGATTGATTTAAAACTTCATTT
TTAATTTAAAAGGATCTAGGTGAAGATCCTTTTTGATAATCTCATGACCAAAATCCCTTAACGTGAGTTT
TCGTTCCACTGAGCGTCAGACCCCGTAGAAAAGATCAAAGGATCTTCTTGAGATCCTTTTTTTCTGCGCG
TAATCTGCTGCTTGCAAACAAAAAAACCACCGCTACCAGCGGTGGTTTGTTTGCCGGATCAAGAGCTACC
AACTCTTTTTCCGAAGGTAACTGGCTTCAGCAGAGCGCAGATACCAAATACTGTTCTTCTAGTGTAGCCG
TAGTTAGGCCACCACTTCAAGAACTCTGTAGCACCGCCTACATACCTCGCTCTGCTAATCCTGTTACCAG
TGGCTGCTGCCAGTGGCGATAAGTCGTGTCTTACCGGGTTGGACTCAAGACGATAGTTACCGGATAAGGC
GCAGCGGTCGGGCTGAACGGGGGGTTCGTGCACACAGCCCAGCTTGGAGCGAACGACCTACACCGAACTG
AGATACCTACAGCGTGAGCTATGAGAAAGCGCCACGCTTCCCGAAGGGAGAAAGGCGGACAGGTATCCGG
TAAGCGGCAGGGTCGGAACAGGAGAGCGCACGAGGGAGCTTCCAGGGGGAAACGCCTGGTATCTTTATAG
TCCTGTCGGGTTTCGCCACCTCTGACTTGAGCGTCGATTTTTGTGATGCTCGTCAGGGGGGCGGAGCCTA
TGGAAAAACGCCAGCAACGCGGCCTTTTTACGGTTCCTGGCCTTTTGCTGGCCTTTTGCTCACATGTTCT
TTCCTGCGTTATCCCCTGATTCTGTGGATAACCGTATTACCGCCTTTGAGTGAGCTGATACCGCTCGCCG
CAGCCGAACGACCGAGCGCAGCGAGTCAGTGAGCGAGGAAGCGGAAGAGCGCCCAATACGCAAACC
Features (pLannotate 1.2.2; 15 found; start..end, strand, type, name):
     46..375     +  promoter       SV40 promoter: SV40 enhancer and early promoter
    419..712     +  CDS            HBB1 (fragment): HBB_RABIT - Experimental evidence at protein level: Swiss-Prot protein existence level 1. Involved in oxygen transport from the lung to the various peripheral tissues. From Oryctolagus cuniculus (Rabbit).
    749..991     +  CDS            vpu: VPU_HV1B1 - Experimental evidence at protein level: Swiss-Prot protein existence level 1. Enhances virion budding by targeting host CD4 and Tetherin/BST2 to proteasome degradation. Degradation of CD4 prevents any unwanted premature interactions between viral Env and its host receptor CD4 in the endoplasmic reticulum. Degradation of antiretroviral protein Tetherin/BST2 is important for virion budding, as BST2 tethers new viral particles to the host cell membrane. Mechanistically, Vpu bridges either CD4 or BST2 to BTRC, a substrate recognition subunit of the Skp1/Cullin/F-box protein E3 ubiquiti
   1252..1395    +  CDS            ABCC8 (fragment): ABCC8_HUMAN - Also known as HRINS, SUR, SUR1. Experimental evidence at protein level: Swiss-Prot protein existence level 1. Subunit of the beta-cell ATP-sensitive potassium channel (KATP). Regulator of ATP-sensitive K(+) channels and insulin release. From Homo sapiens (Human).
   1721..1957    +  CDS            env (fragment): ENV_HV1N5 - Experimental evidence at protein level: Swiss-Prot protein existence level 1. From Human immunodeficiency virus type 1 group M subtype B (isolate NY5) (HIV-1).
   2227..2460    +  misc_feature   RRE: The Rev response element (RRE) of HIV-1 allows for Rev-dependent mRNA export from the nucleus to the cytoplasm.
   2848..2921    +  CDS            Rev (fragment): human immunodeficiency virus 1 (HIV-1) Rev protein; rev; enhances nuclear export of unspliced and incompletely spliced viral mRNAs
   2923..3000    +  CDS            HBB (fragment): HBB_PONPY - Experimental evidence at transcript level: Swiss-Prot protein existence level 2. Involved in oxygen transport from the lung to the various peripheral tissues. From Pongo pygmaeus (Bornean orangutan).
   3004..3138    -  polyA_signal   SV40 poly(A) signal: SV40 polyadenylation signal
   3161..3244    -  CDS            large T antigen (fragment): large T antigen from SV40 (simian virus 40)
   3242..3784    -  CDS            VP1_SV40 (fragment): Experimental evidence at protein level: Swiss-Prot protein existence level 1. Forms an icosahedral capsid with a T=7 symmetry and a 40 nm diameter. The capsid is composed of 72 pentamers linked to each other by disulfide bonds and associated with VP2 or VP3 proteins. Binds to N- glycolylneuraminic analog of the ganglioside GM1 on the cell surface to provide virion attachment to target cell (PubMed:18353982). Once attached, the virion is internalized by caveolin-mediated endocytosis and traffics to the endoplasmic reticulum. Inside the endoplasmic reticulum, the protein folding machinery isomer
   3812..3916    +  promoter       AmpR promoter: bla
   3917..4777    +  CDS            AmpR: β-lactamase; bla; confers resistance to ampicillin, carbenicillin, and related antibiotics
   4948..5536    +  rep_origin     ori: high-copy-number ColE1/pMB1/pBR322/pUC origin of replication
   5719..39      +  CDS            lacI (fragment) (across the origin): lac repressor; lacI; The lac repressor binds to the lac operator to inhibit transcription in E. coli. This inhibition can be relieved by adding lactose or isopropyl-β-D-thiogalactopyranoside (IPTG).
