[The description below was written by a language model from this plasmid's Addgene catalogue record and pLannotate feature annotations shown in this document.]
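Description:
pSPL3-ABCC8-2 is a splicing minigene built in the pSPL3 exon-trapping vector, a mammalian expression plasmid that is propagated in E. coli through a high-copy ColE1/pUC-type origin and selected with ampicillin via the bla gene and its own promoter. The reporter transcription unit is driven by the SV40 enhancer/early promoter. It begins with rabbit β-globin sequence, runs through a stretch of HIV-1 genomic DNA (annotated as vpu, env, RRE and Rev fragments), and ends with a further short globin fragment. An SV40 polyadenylation signal, annotated on the reverse strand, lies next to residual SV40 large T and VP1 sequence. In pSPL3 the globin/HIV-derived segments supply the vector's flanking exons, with a splice donor and acceptor on either side of an intron that contains the cloning sites.

The insert is a wild-type human genomic fragment carrying exon 2 of ABCC8, which encodes the SUR1 regulatory subunit of the KATP channel. It was cloned between XhoI and NheI sites, both retained, replacing part of the vector intron. The feature table detects a coding match of about 144 bp to ABCC8 inside the HIV-derived region, consistent with an exon surrounded by its own intronic sequence. The record's figures for the insert disagree: the backbone note gives 668 bp inserted in place of 953 bp removed, while the insert field lists 1027 bp.

After transfection into mammalian cells, correct recognition of the ABCC8 exon leads to its inclusion between the vector exons in the spliced mRNA. This wild-type construct therefore serves as the reference for analysing splicing variants. The associated study characterised rare ABCC8 variants found in pulmonary arterial hypertension patients.
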