Addgene plasmid #135916: pSPL3-ABCC8-2
Purpose: Encodes ABCC8 exon 2 wild type for the analysis of splicing variants
Depositing lab: Diana Valverde Pérez. Depositing organization: Universidad de Vigo. Publication: Characterization of rare ABCC8 variants identified in Spanish pulmonary arterial hypertension patients. Lago-Docampo M, Tenorio J, Hernandez-Gonzalez I, Perez-Olivares C, Escribano-Subias P, Pousada G, Baloira A, Arenas M, Lapunzina P, Valverde D. Sci Rep. 2020 Sep 15;10(1):15135. doi: 10.1038/s41598-020-72089-1. PubMed 32934261.
Backbone
  Vector backbone: pSPL3
  Backbone manufacturer: ThermoFisher
  Backbone size w/o insert (bp): 6031
  Total vector size (bp): 5740
  Modifications to backbone: We cut 953 bp and inserted 668 bp encoding the exon 2 of ABCC8
  Vector type: Mammalian Expression ; Exon trapping
Growth in bacteria
  Bacterial resistance: Ampicillin, 100 μg/mL
  Growth temperature: 37°C
  Growth strain: DH5alpha
  Copy number: High Copy
Gene/Insert
  Gene/Insert name: ATP-binding Cassette subfamily C member 8 (alt name: ABCC8)
  Species: H. sapiens (human)
  Insert size (bp): 1027
  GenBank ID: NM_001351296.2
  Entrez Gene: ABCC8 (a.k.a. ABC36, HHF1, HI, HRINS, MRP8, PHHI, PNDM3, SUR, SUR1, SUR1delta2, TNDM2)
  Promoter: SV40
  Cloning method: Restriction Enzyme; 5′ cloning site XhoI (not destroyed); 3′ cloning site NheI (not destroyed)
  Sequencing primers: 5′ CTCGAGggggaggtaccagcatagga; 3′ GCTAGCaaggtaactccggcaggttg
Terms and licenses: Academic/Nonprofit Terms; Industry Terms: Not Available to Industry
How to cite: pSPL3-ABCC8-2 was a gift from Diana Valverde Pérez (Addgene plasmid # 135916 ; http://n2t.net/addgene:135916 ; RRID:Addgene_135916)
