>Addgene plasmid #135916 | pSPL3-ABCC8-2 | depositor partial sequence | sequence record 263381 | Inserte sequence
CTCGAGGGGGAGGTACCAGCATAGGACCAGGCTGAATGAGTTGGACGTTTAGTTTGTGTGTACCAGCCTT
GGGGATCCTCATGTGTAGGTGTCACCCTCACCATGGACCCAATGCCCAAGCACCTTTCTGGGGTTCATGC
ACCCTCTTCCTCCTCCAAGTGGGCAGGCATCCTGCCTCTGACTGTCTCTCCCTGCAGGATGGGGAAGTCA
GAGCTCCAAGGTGCACATCCACCACAGCACATGGCTTCATTTCCCTGGGCACAACCTGCGGTGGATCCTG
ACCTTCATGCTGCTCTTCGTCCTGGTGTGTGAGATTGCAGAGGGCATCCTGTCTGATGGGTGAGTGACTG
TCTGAGGACTCAGGAAAGTGAATCTGCTCCAGGGTACTTCCTGAAAGGCCCAAGGAGATCCTAGCTCACC
TATATTCCACAAGCCCATGTCTTTTGTTACTACATCCAGCAGCTCAGTGTCTTCTATGTGCCAACCTCTC
TGAGCTGGGCACTGGACGCAAGTGAGTCCCAGGCCCTGCCATCAGTCCAGGAGAGCAGAGGGAACACGGA
CCTGCATGCCAAGTCCCAGTGAAATAATGCTAGAGCCTATTAGAATGCCACAACTCCAGTGAAAAATGTC
TGGCCTCTTCTACAACCTGCCGGAGTTACCTTGCTAGC
